Addgene plasmid #15481: pRK5-HA-PRAS40
Depositing lab: Do-Hyung Kim. Depositing organization: University of Minnesota. Publication: Insulin signalling to mTOR mediated by the Akt/PKB substrate PRAS40. Vander Haar E, Lee SI, Bandhakavi S, Griffin TJ, Kim DH. Nat Cell Biol. 2007 Mar . 9(3):316-23. 10.1038/ncb1547 PubMed 17277771.
Backbone
  Vector backbone: pRK5-HA
  Backbone size w/o insert (bp): 4754
  Vector type: Mammalian Expression
Growth in bacteria
  Bacterial resistance: Ampicillin, 100 μg/mL
  Growth temperature: 37°C
  Growth strain: DH5alpha
  Copy number: High Copy
Gene/Insert
  Gene/Insert name: PRAS40
  Species: H. sapiens (human)
  Insert size (bp): 800
  Entrez Gene: AKT1S1 (a.k.a. Lobe, PRAS40)
  Tag / fusion protein: HA (N terminal on backbone)
  Cloning method: Restriction Enzyme; 5′ cloning site SalI (not destroyed); 3′ cloning site NotI (not destroyed)
  Sequencing primers: 5′ SP6
Terms and licenses: Academic/Nonprofit Terms; Industry Terms: Not Available to Industry
How to cite: pRK5-HA-PRAS40 was a gift from Do-Hyung Kim (Addgene plasmid # 15481 ; http://n2t.net/addgene:15481 ; RRID:Addgene_15481)
