[The description below was written by a language model from this plasmid's Addgene catalogue record and pLannotate feature annotations shown in this document.]
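Description:
pRK5-HA-PRAS40 is a mammalian expression plasmid built on the pRK5-HA backbone and carrying the human PRAS40 coding sequence (gene symbol AKT1S1, the proline-rich Akt substrate of 40 kDa). The insert of about 800 bp was placed between SalI and NotI sites, both of which remain intact, so that it is fused in frame to an N-terminal HA epitope tag supplied by the backbone. The HA tag itself is not called out in the feature table, but an annotated AKT1S1 open reading frame of 768 nt sits in the expected position within the 5.5 kb sequenced plasmid.

Expression in mammalian cells is driven by the human cytomegalovirus immediate-early enhancer and promoter, followed by a fragment of CMV intron A and what is annotated as a short fragment of an immunoglobulin heavy-chain signal sequence. Transcripts are terminated by an SV40 polyadenylation signal downstream of the insert. An SP6 promoter just upstream of the cloning site serves as a sequencing primer site and could support in vitro transcription. An SV40 enhancer/early promoter region lies downstream of the poly(A) signal, but no mammalian selection marker is annotated, so the plasmid is suited to transient transfection. In E. coli it is maintained at high copy through a ColE1/pUC-type origin and selected with ampicillin via the bla gene. An M13 phage origin is also present, along with remnant lac, lacZα, bom and rop fragments inherited from ancestral cloning vectors.

The associated publication concerns insulin signalling to mTOR through PRAS40. This fits use of the construct to overexpress HA-tagged PRAS40 for detection, immunoprecipitation and interaction studies.
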