Features (pLannotate 1.2.2; 20 found; start..end, strand, type, name):
      2..94      +  CDS            lacI (fragment): lac repressor; lacI; The lac repressor binds to the lac operator to inhibit transcription in E. coli. This inhibition can be relieved by adding lactose or isopropyl-β-D-thiogalactopyranoside (IPTG).
    107..128     +  protein_bind   CAP binding site: CAP binding activates transcription in the presence of cAMP. E. coli catabolite activator protein
    143..173     +  promoter       lac promoter: promoter for the E. coli lac operon
    181..197     +  protein_bind   lac operator: The lac repressor binds to the lac operator to inhibit transcription in E. coli. This inhibition can be relieved by adding lactose or isopropyl-β-D-thiogalactopyranoside (IPTG). lac repressor encoded by lacI
    250..629     +  enhancer       CMV enhancer: human cytomegalovirus immediate early enhancer
    630..833     +  promoter       CMV promoter: human cytomegalovirus (CMV) immediate early promoter
    969..1012    +  intron         CMV intron (fragment): modified intron A from human cytomegalovirus
   1064..1082    +  promoter       SP6 promoter: promoter for bacteriophage SP6 RNA polymerase
   1086..1123    +  CDS            IgH signal sequence (fragment): signal sequence from the mouse immunoglobulin heavy chain variable region
   1268..2035    +  CDS            AKT1S1 (sequence partly withheld): AKTS1_HUMAN - Also known as PRAS40 From Homo sapiens (Human).
   2085..2219    +  polyA_signal   SV40 poly(A) signal: SV40 polyadenylation signal
   2288..2645    +  promoter       SV40 promoter: SV40 enhancer and early promoter
   2664..2818    +  CDS            lacZα (fragment): LacZα fragment of β-galactosidase; lacZ fragment
   2824..2875    -  misc_feature   bom (fragment): basis of mobility region from pBR322
   2894..3274    +  rep_origin     M13 ori (sequence partly withheld): M13 bacteriophage origin of replication; arrow indicates direction of (+) strand synthesis
   3350..3399    -  misc_feature   bom (fragment): basis of mobility region from pBR322
   3501..3536    -  CDS            rop (fragment): Rop protein, which maintains plasmids at low copy number; rop
   3631..3735    +  promoter       AmpR promoter: bla
   3736..4596    +  CDS            AmpR: β-lactamase; bla; confers resistance to ampicillin, carbenicillin, and related antibiotics
   4767..5355    +  rep_origin     ori: high-copy-number ColE1/pMB1/pBR322/pUC origin of replication
>Addgene plasmid #15481 | pRK5-HA-PRAS40 | addgene full sequence | sequence record 134170 | Addgene NGS result
AGCGCCCAATACGCAAACCGCCTCTCCCCGCGCGTTGGCCGATTCATTAATGCAGCTGGCACGACAGGTT
TCCCGACTGGAAAGCGGGCAGTGAGCGCAACGCAATTAATGTGAGTTAGCTCACTCATTAGGCACCCCAG
GCTTTACACTTTATGCTTCCGGCTCGTATGTTGTGTGGAATTGTGAGCGGATAACAATTTCACACAGGAA
ACAGCTATGACATGATTACGAATTAATTCGAGCTCGCCCGACATTGATTATTGACTAGTTATTAATAGTA
ATCAATTACGGGGTCATTAGTTCATAGCCCATATATGGAGTTCCGCGTTACATAACTTACGGTAAATGGC
CCGCCTGGCTGACCGCCCAACGACCCCCGCCCATTGACGTCAATAATGACGTATGTTCCCATAGTAACGC
CAATAGGGACTTTCCATTGACGTCAATGGGTGGAGTATTTACGGTAAACTGCCCACTTGGCAGTACATCA
AGTGTATCATATGCCAAGTACGCCCCCTATTGACGTCAATGACGGTAAATGGCCCGCCTGGCATTATGCC
CAGTACATGACCTTATGGGACTTTCCTACTTGGCAGTACATCTACGTATTAGTCATCGCTATTACCATGG
TGATGCGGTTTTGGCAGTACATCAATGGGCGTGGATAGCGGTTTGACTCACGGGGATTTCCAAGTCTCCA
CCCCATTGACGTCAATGGGAGTTTGTTTTGGCACCAAAATCAACGGGACTTTCCAAAATGTCGTAACAAC
TCCGCCCCATTGACGCAAATGGGCGGTAGGCGTGTACGGTGGGAGGTCTATATAAGCAGAGCTCGTTTAG
TGAACCGTCAGATCGCCTGGAGACGCCATCCACGCTGTTTTGACCTCCATAGAAGACACCGGGACCGATC
CAGCCTCCGCGGCCGGGAACGGTGCATTGGAACGCGGATTCCCCGTGCCAAGAGTGACGTAAGTACCGCC
TATAGAGTCTATAGGCCCACCCCCTTGGCTTCGTTAGAACGCGGCTACAATTAATACATAACCTTATGTA
TCATACACATACGATTTAGGTGACACTATAGAATAACATCCACTTTGCCTTTCTCTCCACAGGTGTCCAC
TCCCAGGTCCAACTGCACCTCGGTTCTATCGATTGAATTCCCGAACCGACAGTCGGTCTCTTCACCAAGG
CCATTCGCGCCACCATGGGCTACCCCTATGATGTGCCTGACTACGCAGATCTCAATGGTGGTGGTGGTGG
GTCGACG
[99 nt withheld, positions 1268-1366]
GCCCCGCCGCCACCACCCCGCCCGGGCCCCTGTGCCTATCCTGCCCATGGTCGAGGAGCCCTGGCGGAGG
CAGCGCGCCGTTGCCTCCACGACATCGCACTGGCCCACAGGGCTGCCACTGCTGCTCGGCCTCCTGCGCC
CCCACCAGCACCACAGCCACCCAGTCCCACACCCAGCCCACCCCGGCCTACCCTGGCCAGAGAGGACAAC
GAGGAGGACGAGGATGAGCCCACAGAGACAGAGACCTCCGGGGAGCAGCTGGGCATTAGTGATAATGGAG
GGCTCTTTGTGATGGATGAGGACGCCACCCTCCAGGACCTTCCCCCCTTCTGTGAGTCAGACCCCGAGAG
TACAGATGATGGCAGCCTGAGCGAGGAGACCCCCGCCGGCCCCCCCACCTGCTCAGTGCCCCCAGCCTCA
GCCCTACCCACACAGCAGTACGCCAAGTCCCTGCCTGTGTCTGTGCCCGTCTGGGGCTTCAAGGAGAAGA
GGACAGAGGCGCGGTCATCAGATGAGGAGAATGGGCCGCCCTCTTCGCCCGACCTGGACCGCATCGCGGC
GAGC
[105 nt withheld, positions 1931-2035]
TGAGCGGCCGCTAAGTAAGTAAGGATCCCCAGCTTGGCCGCCATGGCCCAACTTGTTTATTGCAGCTTAT
AATGGTTACAAATAAAGCAATAGCATCACAAATTTCACAAATAAAGCATTTTTTTCACTGCATTCTAGTT
GTGGTTTGTCCAAACTCATCAATGTATCTTATCATGTCTGGATCGGGAATTAATTCGGCGCAGCACCATG
GCCTGAAATAACCTCTGAAAGAGGAACTTGGTTAGGTACCTTCTGAGGCGGAAAGAACCAGCTGTGGAAT
GTGTGTCAGTTAGGGTGTGGAAAGTCCCCAGGCTCCCCAGCAGGCAGAAGTATGCAAAGCATGCATCTCA
ATTAGTCAGCAACCAGGTGTGGAAAGTCCCCAGGCTCCCCAGCAGGCAGAAGTATGCAAAGCATGCATCT
CAATTAGTCAGCAACCATAGTCCCGCCCCTAACTCCGCCCATCCCGCCCCTAACTCCGCCCAGTTCCGCC
CATTCTCCGCCCCATGGCTGACTAATTTTTTTTATTTATGCAGAGGCCGAGGCCGCCTCGGCCTCTGAGC
TATTCCAGAAGTAGTGAGGAGGCTTTTTTGGAGGCCTAGGCTTTTGCAAAAAGCTGTTAACAGCTTGGCA
CTGGCCGTCGTTTTACAACGTCGTGACTGGGAAAACCCTGGCGTTACCCAACTTAATCGCCTTGCAGCAC
ATCCCCCTTTCGCCAGCTGGCGTAATAGCGAAGAGGCCCGCACCGATCGCCCTTCCCAACAGTTGCGCAG
CCTGAATGGCGAATGGCGCCTGATGCGGTATTTTCTCCTTACGCATCTGTGCGGTATTTCACACCGCATA
[142 nt withheld, positions 2876-3017]
C
[141 nt withheld, positions 3019-3159]
CCTTTGACGTTGGAGTCCACGTTCTTT
[37 nt withheld, positions 3187-3223]
ACCCTATCTCGGGCTATTCTTTTGATTTATAAGGGATTTTGCCGATTTCGGCCTATTGGTTAAAAAATGA
GCTGATTTAACAAAAATTTAACGCGAATTTTAACAAAATATTAACGTTTACAATTTTATGGTGCACTCTC
AGTACAATCTGCTCTGATGCCGCATAGTTAAGCCAGCCCCGACACCCGCCAACACCCGCTGACGCGCCCT
GACGGGCTTGTCTGCTCCCGGCATCCGCTTACAGACAAGCTGTGACCGTCTCCGGGAGCTGCATGTGTCA
GAGGTTTTCACCGTCATCACCGAAACGCGCGAGACGAAAGGGCCTCGTGATACGCCTATTTTTATAGGTT
AATGTCATGATAATAATGGTTTCTTAGACGTCAGGTGGCACTTTTCGGGGAAATGTGCGCGGAACCCCTA
TTTGTTTATTTTTCTAAATACATTCAAATATGTATCCGCTCATGAGACAATAACCCTGATAAATGCTTCA
ATAATATTGAAAAAGGAAGAGTATGAGTATTCAACATTTCCGTGTCGCCCTTATTCCCTTTTTTGCGGCA
TTTTGCCTTCCTGTTTTTGCTCACCCAGAAACGCTGGTGAAAGTAAAAGATGCTGAAGATCAGTTGGGTG
CACGAGTGGGTTACATCGAACTGGATCTCAACAGCGGTAAGATCCTTGAGAGTTTTCGCCCCGAAGAACG
TTTTCCAATGATGAGCACTTTTAAAGTTCTGCTATGTGGCGCGGTATTATCCCGTATTGACGCCGGGCAA
GAGCAACTCGGTCGCCGCATACACTATTCTCAGAATGACTTGGTTGAGTACTCACCAGTCACAGAAAAGC
ATCTTACGGATGGCATGACAGTAAGAGAATTATGCAGTGCTGCCATAACCATGAGTGATAACACTGCGGC
CAACTTACTTCTGACAACGATCGGAGGACCGAAGGAGCTAACCGCTTTTTTGCACAACATGGGGGATCAT
GTAACTCGCCTTGATCGTTGGGAACCGGAGCTGAATGAAGCCATACCAAACGACGAGCGTGACACCACGA
TGCCTGTAGCAATGGCAACAACGTTGCGCAAACTATTAACTGGCGAACTACTTACTCTAGCTTCCCGGCA
ACAATTAATAGACTGGATGGAGGCGGATAAAGTTGCAGGACCACTTCTGCGCTCGGCCCTTCCGGCTGGC
TGGTTTATTGCTGATAAATCTGGAGCCGGTGAGCGTGGGTCTCGCGGTATCATTGCAGCACTGGGGCCAG
ATGGTAAGCCCTCCCGTATCGTAGTTATCTACACGACGGGGAGTCAGGCAACTATGGATGAACGAAATAG
ACAGATCGCTGAGATAGGTGCCTCACTGATTAAGCATTGGTAACTGTCAGACCAAGTTTACTCATATATA
CTTTAGATTGATTTAAAACTTCATTTTTAATTTAAAAGGATCTAGGTGAAGATCCTTTTTGATAATCTCA
TGACCAAAATCCCTTAACGTGAGTTTTCGTTCCACTGAGCGTCAGACCCCGTAGAAAAGATCAAAGGATC
TTCTTGAGATCCTTTTTTTCTGCGCGTAATCTGCTGCTTGCAAACAAAAAAACCACCGCTACCAGCGGTG
GTTTGTTTGCCGGATCAAGAGCTACCAACTCTTTTTCCGAAGGTAACTGGCTTCAGCAGAGCGCAGATAC
CAAATACTGTTCTTCTAGTGTAGCCGTAGTTAGGCCACCACTTCAAGAACTCTGTAGCACCGCCTACATA
CCTCGCTCTGCTAATCCTGTTACCAGTGGCTGCTGCCAGTGGCGATAAGTCGTGTCTTACCGGGTTGGAC
TCAAGACGATAGTTACCGGATAAGGCGCAGCGGTCGGGCTGAACGGGGGGTTCGTGCACACAGCCCAGCT
TGGAGCGAACGACCTACACCGAACTGAGATACCTACAGCGTGAGCTATGAGAAAGCGCCACGCTTCCCGA
AGGGAGAAAGGCGGACAGGTATCCGGTAAGCGGCAGGGTCGGAACAGGAGAGCGCACGAGGGAGCTTCCA
GGGGGAAACGCCTGGTATCTTTATAGTCCTGTCGGGTTTCGCCACCTCTGACTTGAGCGTCGATTTTTGT
GATGCTCGTCAGGGGGGCGGAGCCTATGGAAAAACGCCAGCAACGCGGCCTTTTTACGGTTCCTGGCCTT
TTGCTGGCCTTTTGCTCACATGTTCTTTCCTGCGTTATCCCCTGATTCTGTGGATAACCGTATTACCGCC
TTTGAGTGAGCTGATACCGCTCGCCGCAGCCGAACGACCGAGCGCAGCGAGTCAGTGAGCGAGGAAGCGG
AAG
