>Addgene plasmid #15481 | pRK5-HA-PRAS40 | addgene partial sequence | sequence record 21971 | SV40pA-R 5'-GAAATTTGTGATGCTATTGC-3'
GCGGCCGCTCA
[105 nt withheld, positions 12-116]
GCTCGCCGCGATGCGGTCCAGGTCGGGCGAAGAGGGCGGCCCATTCTCCTCATCTGATGACCGCGCCTCT
GTCCTCTTCTCCTTGAAGCCCCAGACGGGCACAGACACAGGCAGGGACTTGGCGTACTGCTGTGTGGGTA
GGGCTGAGGCTGGGGGCACTGAGCAGGTGGGGGGGCCGGCGGGGGTCTCCTCGCTCAGGCTGCCATCATC
TGTACTCTCGGGGTCTGACTCACAGAAGGGGGGAAGGTCCTGGAGGGTGGCGTCCTCATCCATCACAAAG
AGCCCTCCATTATCACTAATGCCCAGCTGCTCCCCGGAAGTCTCTGTCTCTGTGGGCTCATCCTCGTCCT
CCTCGTTGTCCTCTCTGGCCAGGGTAGGCCGGGGTGGGCTGGGTGTGGGACTGGGTGGCTGTGGTGCTGG
TGGGGGCGC
